>Addgene plasmid #233487 | pMTKM15 | addgene full sequence | sequence record 467246 | Addgene NGS Result
GCGTGAGCTATGAGAAAGCGCCACGCTTCCCGAAGGGAGAAAGGCGGACAGGTATCCGGTAAGCGGCAGG
GTCGGAACAGGAGAGCGCACGAGGGAGCTTCCAGGGGGAAACGCCTGGTATCTTTATAGTCCTGTCGGGT
TTCGCCACCTCTGACTTGAGCGTCGATTTTTGTGATGCTCGTCAGGGGGGCGGAGCCTATGGAAAAACGC
CAGCAACGCGGCCTTTTTACGGTTCCTGGCCTTTTGCTGGCCTTTTGCTCACATGTTCTTTCCTGCGTTA
TCCCCTGATTCTGTGGATAACCGTAGTCGGTCTCAAACGAAAGGGACAATCGGAGAATAGAAATCGGCAT
GCCCACTAAGCACGCAACGTCCTCAGGTTGTCCCTCAAAACCGAAAGGCCAAACAGCCCAAAATAAGGCC
AAAAAAGGAATGAATTAAAAGAAAAGAGGACAAAATTCCCGTTTCCTTGGGTGTAGCACCGCATGACGGT
GAACCTACCCCCAACCAAAACGAAAGAAGTAACAGAAATTGATGGTACAACAAGGCTGATATTGACCAAA
TTTCCCAGAAACACCCGTACCAGATGTTCCGCTCGGTTCTGGGAAAAATACTAGTCCCTCACCCAGTCCC
TCCCCTAGTCCGATTCTCTTCTCCTTACAATTTGCCTCCTGCCCTTTGCCCCTTTGTATATACAGAAAGA
AAAAAAATAATAATAATGAGGTATTACTATGCTAAAACTGAATTGTAATTAACTATGTGCAGTGGCCCTT
TTTACGTTATGTATCATCATCGTCAGCATCATCATTCGCGCGTTACACTGTTTGTTGGTGCTGTTTCAGT
TGGCTCTCTTGGTTTGTCTATCTGTTTCTTCTTTTTCTTGTCTATTTCTTTTTCTCCGAAACGTAGTATA
TGTACGTATTTGGTGTTGTATTACATAGTTGAGCCTTAGCCAGTAAGAGTTTCGGAAGGGTACGGAAACC
AAAAGTATATAAAGAGAGTGGAGGAATCAGTTTTCAGATTATGTGAGACCAGACCAATAAAAAACGCCCG
GCGGCAACCGAGCGTTCTGAACAAATCCAGATGGAGTTCTGAGGTCATTACTGGATCTATCAACAGGAGT
CCAAGCGAGCTCGATATCAAATTACGCCCCGCCCTGCCACTCATCGCAGTACTGTTGTAATTCATTAAGC
ATTCTGCCGACATGGAAGCCATCACAAACGGCATGATGAACCTGAATCGCCAGCGGCATCAGCACCTTGT
CGCCTTGCGTATAATATTTGCCCATGGTGAAAACGGGGGCGAAGAAGTTGTCCATATTGGCCACGTTTAA
ATCAAAACTGGTGAAACTCACCCAGGGATTGGCTGAAACGAAAAACATATTCTCAATAAACCCTTTAGGG
AAATAGGCCAGGTTTTCACCGTAACACGCCACATCTTGCGAATATATGTGTAGAAACTGCCGGAAATCGT
CGTGGTATTCACTCCAGAGCGATGAAAACGTTTCAGTTTGCTCATGGAAAACGGTGTAACAAGGGTGAAC
ACTATCCCATATCACCAGCTCACCGTCTTTCATTGCCATACGAAATTCCGGATGAGCATTCATCAGGCGG
GCAAGAATGTGAATAAAGGCCGGATAAAACTTGTGCTTATTTTTCTTTACGGTCTTTAAAAAGGCCGTAA
TATCCAGCTGAACGGTCTGGTTATAGGTACATTGAGCAACTGACTGAAATGCCTCAAAATGTTCTTTACG
ATGCCATTGGGATATATCAACGGTGGTATATCCAGTGATTTTTTTCTCCATTTTAGCTTCCTTAGCTCCT
GAAAATCTCGATAACTCAAAAAATACGCCCGGTAGTGATCTTATTTCATTATGGTGAAAGTTGGAACCTC
TTACGTGCCCGATCAATCATGACCAAAATCCCTTAACGTGAGTTTTCGTTCCACTGAGCGTCAGACCCCG
TAGAAAAGATCAAAGGATCTTCTTGAGATCCTTTTTTTCTGCGCGTAATCTGCTGCTTGCAAACAAAAAA
ACCACCGCTACCAGCGGTGGTTTGTTTGCCGGATCAAGAGCTACCAACTCTTTTTCCGAAGGTAACTGGC
TTCAGCAGAGCGCAGATACCAAATACTGTTCTTCTAGTGTAGCCGTAGTTAGGCCACCACTTCAAGAACT
CTGTAGCACCGCCTACATACCTCGCTCTGCTAATCCTGTTACCAGTGGCTGCTGCCAGTGGCGATAAGTC
GTGTCTTACCGGGTTGGACTCAAGACGATAGTTACCGGATAAGGCGCAGCGGTCGGGCTGAACGGGGGGT
TCGTGCACACAGCCCAGCTTGGAGCGAACGACCTACACCGAACTGAGATACCTACA
Features (pLannotate 1.2.2; 4 found; start..end, strand, type, name):
   1037..1071    -  terminator     lambda t0 terminator: minimal transcription terminator from phage lambda (Scholtissek and Grosse, 1987)
   1145..1801    -  CDS            cat: CAT_ECOLX - Experimental evidence at protein level: Swiss-Prot protein existence level 1. This enzyme is an effector of chloramphenicol resistance in bacteria. From Escherichia coli. This protein is used as a marker in many commonly used cloning vectors, such as pACYC184.
   1802..1899    -  promoter       cat promoter: promoter of the E. coli cat gene encoding chloramphenicol acetyltransferase
   1983..205     +  rep_origin     ori (across the origin): high-copy-number ColE1/pMB1/pBR322/pUC origin of replication
