[The description below was written by a language model from this plasmid's Addgene catalogue record and pLannotate feature annotations shown in this document.]
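Description:
pMTKM15 is a Level 0 part plasmid for Modular Cloning (MoClo) Golden Gate assembly, built in the pYTK001 entry vector from the yeast toolkit. It stores a single standardized part, the GPD1 promoter (promGPD1) from Kluyveromyces marxianus strain CBS 6556, so that it can be combined with coding sequences, terminators and other toolkit parts into transcription units for expression in K. marxianus. The sequenced record is 2,366 nt, smaller than the listed size of the empty backbone. This fits replacement of the entry vector's dropout cassette by the promoter part during Golden Gate cloning, although the record does not describe that step explicitly.

The annotated features all belong to the bacterial backbone. They comprise a high-copy ColE1/pUC-type origin of replication that spans the sequence origin and a chloramphenicol acetyltransferase (cat) gene driven by its native cat promoter and followed by a lambda t0 terminator. The plasmid is therefore maintained and selected in E. coli with chloramphenicol. No yeast origin, centromere or yeast selection marker is annotated, so the plasmid is a part-storage vector rather than a construct that replicates or expresses anything in yeast by itself, despite the "yeast expression" classification. The promoter insert is not picked up by the automated annotation. It presumably lies in the unannotated region between the origin and the terminator, and neither its length nor its flanking Type IIS sites and overhangs are stated.

The plasmid is part of a toolkit developed to engineer K. marxianus as a host for lactose valorization, and it provides one of the promoter options for driving gene expression in that species.
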