Addgene plasmid #233487: pMTKM15
Purpose: Level 0 plasmid for MoClo, encodes the GPD1 promoter for K.marxianus
Depositing lab: Vincent Martin. Depositing organization: Concordia University. Publication: Sequencing of a Dairy Isolate Unlocks Kluyveromyces marxianus as a Host for Lactose Valorization. Thornbury M, Knoops A, Summerby-Murray I, Dhaliwal J, Johnson S, Utomo JC, Joshi J, Narcross L, Remondetto G, Pouliot M, Whiteway M, Martin VJJ. ACS Synth Biol. 2025 Jul 8. doi: 10.1021/acssynbio.5c00096. PubMed 40629255.
Backbone
  Vector backbone: pYTK001
  Backbone manufacturer: John Dueber, Addgene plasmid #65108
  Backbone size w/o insert (bp): 2676
  Vector type: Yeast Expression, Synthetic Biology
Growth in bacteria
  Bacterial resistance: Chloramphenicol, 25 μg/mL
  Growth temperature: 37°C
  Growth strain: DH5alpha
  Copy number: High Copy
Gene/Insert
  Gene/Insert name: promGPD1
  Species: K.marxianus CBS 6556
  Cloning method: Golden Gate
Resource information
  A portion of this plasmid was derived from a plasmid made by: The promoter sequence was originally published by Lang et al, 2020 (https://doi.org/10.1016/j.mec.2020.e00145)
Terms and licenses: Academic/Nonprofit Terms; Industry Terms: Not Available to Industry
Depositor comments: Please visit https://doi.org/10.1101/2025.02.03.636257 for bioRxiv preprint.
How to cite: pMTKM15 was a gift from Vincent Martin (Addgene plasmid # 233487 ; http://n2t.net/addgene:233487 ; RRID:Addgene_233487)
